Addgene plasmid #184246: ATX3-D1
Purpose: Recombinant protein expression and purification. Encodes ataxin-3 Josephin domain and UIM1 fused with His-Tag and TEV cleavage sequence (N-terminal)
Depositing lab: Sandra Macedo Ribeiro. Depositing organization: Instituto de Biologia Molecular e Celular (IBMC). Publication: A Robust Assay to Monitor Ataxin-3 Amyloid Fibril Assembly. Figueiredo F, Lopes-Marques M, Almeida B, Matscheko N, Martins PM, Silva A, Macedo-Ribeiro S. Cells. 2022 Jun 19;11(12). pii: cells11121969. doi: 10.3390/cells11121969. PubMed 35741099.
Backbone
  Vector backbone: pDEST17
  Backbone manufacturer: pDEST, Gateway T7 Vectors
  Backbone size w/o insert (bp): 6354
  Modifications to backbone: Inclusion of a TEV cleavage site after the 6x HIS-tag
  Vector type: Bacterial Expression
Growth in bacteria
  Bacterial resistance: Ampicillin, 100 μg/mL
  Growth temperature: 37°C
  Growth strain: DH5alpha
  Copy number: High Copy
Gene/Insert
  Gene/Insert name: Ataxin-3 Josephin domain and UIM1 (alt names: ATXN3; SCA3; MJD)
  Species: H. sapiens (human)
  Insert size (bp): 843
  Mutation: Premature stop codon N263X
  GenBank ID: NM_004993.6
  Entrez Gene: ATXN3 (a.k.a. AT3, ATX3, JOS, MJD, MJD1, SCA3)
  Promoter: T7 promoter
  Tag / fusion protein: 6x His-Tag (N terminal on insert); TEV cleavage site (N terminal on insert)
  Cloning method: Unknown
  Sequencing primers: 5′ T7- TAATACGACTCACTATAGGG; 3′ T7 term- GCTAGTTATTGCTCAGCGG
Terms and licenses: Academic/Nonprofit Terms; Industry Terms: Not Available to Industry
How to cite: ATX3-D1 was a gift from Sandra Macedo Ribeiro (Addgene plasmid # 184246 ; http://n2t.net/addgene:184246 ; RRID:Addgene_184246)
