[The description below was written by a language model from this plasmid's Addgene catalogue record and pLannotate feature annotations shown in this document.]
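Description:
ATX3-D1 is a bacterial expression plasmid built on the Gateway T7 destination vector pDEST17, made for recombinant production and purification of a truncated form of human ataxin-3 (ATXN3, the protein linked to Machado-Joseph disease/SCA3). It is propagated in E. coli under ampicillin selection through the β-lactamase gene and replicates from a pBR322/ColE1-type origin. The feature table also shows the bom mobility region and the rop gene, along with non-functional fragments of the tetracycline resistance gene and its promoter left over from the backbone. The catalogue lists the plasmid as high copy, although rop normally moderates copy number.

Expression is driven by the T7 promoter with the phage gene 10 ribosome binding site and ends at the T7 terminator, so it requires a host that supplies T7 RNA polymerase. The open reading frame starts with an N-terminal polyhistidine tag for metal-affinity purification, followed by a TEV protease site that was added to the backbone so the tag can be removed after purification. The ataxin-3 coding sequence comes next. The annotation matches ATXN3 over about 1.08 kb, longer than the stated 843 bp insert. According to the record, a premature stop codon (N263X) ends translation early, so the product comprises only the catalytic Josephin domain and the first ubiquitin-interacting motif (UIM1) and lacks the downstream regions. An attB2 site downstream of the insert is a trace of Gateway recombination, although the cloning method is recorded as unknown. The associated work concerns assays of ataxin-3 amyloid fibril assembly, for which this domain-truncated variant supplies purified protein.
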