Features (pLannotate 1.2.2; 17 found; start..end, strand, type, name):
     21..39      +  promoter       T7 promoter: promoter for bacteriophage T7 RNA polymerase
     71..93      +  RBS            RBS: efficient ribosome binding site from bacteriophage T7 gene 10 (Olins and Rangwala, 1989)
    111..131     +  CDS            8xHis (fragment): 8xHis affinity tag
    134..154     +  CDS            TEV site: tobacco etch virus (TEV) protease recognition and cleavage site
    155..1237    +  CDS            ATXN3: ATX3_HUMAN - Also known as ATX3, MJD, MJD1, SCA3. Experimental evidence at protein level: Swiss-Prot protein existence level 1. Deubiquitinating enzyme involved in protein homeostasis maintenance, transcription, cytoskeleton regulation, myogenesis and degradation of misfolded chaperone substrates (PubMed:12297501, PubMed:17696782, PubMed:23625928, PubMed:28445460, PubMed:16118278). Binds long polyubiquitin chains and trims them, while it has weak or no activity against chains of 4 or less ubiquitins (PubMed:17696782). Involved in degradation of misfolded chaperone substrates via its interactio
   1242..1266    -  protein_bind   attB2: mutant version of attB; recombination site for the Gateway® BP reaction BP Clonase™
   1276..1325    +  CDS            SET1 (fragment): solubility-enhancement tag derived from T7 phage gene 10B
   1333..1380    +  terminator     T7 terminator: transcription terminator for bacteriophage T7 RNA polymerase
   1406..1698    -  CDS            TcR (fragment): tetracycline efflux protein; tet; confers resistance to tetracycline
   1746..1774    -  promoter       tet promoter: E. coli promoter for tetracycline efflux protein gene
   1887..1991    +  promoter       AmpR promoter: bla
   1992..2852    +  CDS            AmpR: β-lactamase; bla; confers resistance to ampicillin, carbenicillin, and related antibiotics
   3023..3611    +  rep_origin     ori: high-copy-number ColE1/pMB1/pBR322/pUC origin of replication
   3797..3936    -  misc_feature   bom: basis of mobility region from pBR322
   4038..4229    -  CDS            rop: Rop protein, which maintains plasmids at low copy number; rop
   4246..4626    +  CDS            YPB1_ECOLX: Protein predicted: Swiss-Prot protein existence level 4. From Escherichia coli.
   4868..5772    -  CDS            TcR (fragment): tetracycline efflux protein; tet; confers resistance to tetracycline
>Addgene plasmid #184246 | ATX3-D1 | addgene full sequence | sequence record 370314 | Addgene NGS Result
AGATCTCGATCCCGCGAAATTAATACGACTCACTATAGGGAGACCACAACGGTTTCCCTCTAGAAATAAT
TTTGTTTAACTTTAAGAAGGAGATATACATATGTCGTACTACCATCACCATCACCATCACCTCGAAAACC
TGTATTTTCAGGGCATGGAGTCCATCTTCCACGAGAAACAAGAAGGCTCACTTTGTGCTCAACATTGCCT
GAATAACTTATTGCAAGGAGAATATTTTAGCCCTGTGGAATTATCCTCAATTGCACATCAGCTGGATGAG
GAGGAGAGGATGAGAATGGCAGAAGGAGGAGTTACTAGTGAAGATTATCGCACGTTTTTACAGCAGCCTT
CTGGAAATATGGATGACAGTGGTTTTTTCTCTATTCAGGTTATAAGCAATGCCTTGAAAGTTTGGGGTTT
AGAACTAATCCTGTTCAACAGTCCAGAGTATCAGAGGCTCAGGATCGATCCTATAAATGAAAGATCATTT
ATATGCAATTATAAGGAACACTGGTTTACAGTTAGAAAATTAGGAAAACAGTGGTTTAACTTGAATTCTC
TCTTGACGGGTCCAGAATTAATATCAGATACATATCTTGCACTTTTCTTGGCTCAATTACAACAGGAAGG
TTATTCTATATTTGTCGTTAAGGGTGATCTGCCAGATTGCGAAGCTGACCAACTCCTGCAGATGATTAGG
GTCCAACAGATGCATCGACCAAAACTTATTGGAGAAGAATTAGCACAACTAAAAGAGCAAAGAGTCCATA
AAACAGACCTGGAACGAGTGTTAGAAGCAAATGATGGCTCAGGAATGTTAGACGAAGATGAGGAGGATTT
GCAGAGGGCTCTGGCACTAAGTCGCCAAGAAATTGACATGGAAGATGAGGAAGCAGATCTCCGCAGGGCT
ATTCAGCTAAGTATGCAAGGTAGCTCGAGATAGATATCTCAAGATATGACACAGACATCAGGTACAAATC
TTACTTCAGAAGAGCTTCGGAAGAGACGAGAAGCCTACTTTGAAAAACAGCAGCAAAAGCAGCAACAGCA
GCAGCAGCAGCAGCAGCAGGGGGACCTATCAGGACAGAGTTCACATCCATGTGAAAGGCCAGCCACCAGT
TCAGGAGCACTTGGGAGTGATCTAGGTGATGCTATGAGTGAAGAAGACATGCTTCAGGCAGCTGTGACCA
TGTCTTTAGAAACTGTCAGAAATGATTTGAAAACAGAAGGAAAAAAATAAGACCCAGCTTTCTTGTACAA
AGTGGTTGATTCGAGGCTGCTAACAAAGCCCGAAAGGAAGCTGAGTTGGCTGCTGCCACCGCTGAGCAAT
AACTAGCATAACCCCTTGGGGCCTCTAAACGGGTCTTGAGGGGTTTTTTGCTGAAAGGAGGAACTATATC
CGGATATCCACAGGACGGGTGTGGTCGCCATGATCGCGTAGTCGATAGTGGCTCCAAGTAGCGAAGCGAG
CAGGACTGGGCGGCGGCCAAAGCGGTCGGACAGTGCTCCGAGAACGGGTGCGCATAGAAATTGCATCAAC
GCATATAGCGCTAGCAGCACGCCATAGTGACTGGCGATGCTGTCGGAATGGACGATATCCCGCAAGAGGC
CCGGCAGTACCGGCATAACCAAGCCTATGCCTACAGCATCCAGGGTGACGGTGCCGAGGATGACGATGAG
CGCATTGTTAGATTTCATACACGGTGCCTGACTGCGTTAGCAATTTAACTGTGATAAACTACCGCATTAA
AGCTTATCGATGATAAGCTGTCAAACATGAGAATTCTTGAAGACGAAAGGGCCTCGTGATACGCCTATTT
TTATAGGTTAATGTCATGATAATAATGGTTTCTTAGACGTCAGGTGGCACTTTTCGGGGAAATGTGCGCG
GAACCCCTATTTGTTTATTTTTCTAAATACATTCAAATATGTATCCGCTCATGAGACAATAACCCTGATA
AATGCTTCAATAATATTGAAAAAGGAAGAGTATGAGTATTCAACATTTCCGTGTCGCCCTTATTCCCTTT
TTTGCGGCATTTTGCCTTCCTGTTTTTGCTCACCCAGAAACGCTGGTGAAAGTAAAAGATGCTGAAGATC
AGTTGGGTGCACGAGTGGGTTACATCGAACTGGATCTCAACAGCGGTAAGATCCTTGAGAGTTTTCGCCC
CGAAGAACGTTTTCCAATGATGAGCACTTTTAAAGTTCTGCTATGTGGCGCGGTATTATCCCGTGTTGAC
GCCGGGCAAGAGCAACTCGGTCGCCGCATACACTATTCTCAGAATGACTTGGTTGAGTACTCACCAGTCA
CAGAAAAGCATCTTACGGATGGCATGACAGTAAGAGAATTATGCAGTGCTGCCATAACCATGAGTGATAA
CACTGCGGCCAACTTACTTCTGACAACGATCGGAGGACCGAAGGAGCTAACCGCTTTTTTGCACAACATG
GGGGATCATGTAACTCGCCTTGATCGTTGGGAACCGGAGCTGAATGAAGCCATACCAAACGACGAGCGTG
ACACCACGATGCCTGCAGCAATGGCAACAACGTTGCGCAAACTATTAACTGGCGAACTACTTACTCTAGC
TTCCCGGCAACAATTAATAGACTGGATGGAGGCGGATAAAGTTGCAGGACCACTTCTGCGCTCGGCCCTT
CCGGCTGGCTGGTTTATTGCTGATAAATCTGGAGCCGGTGAGCGTGGGTCTCGCGGTATCATTGCAGCAC
TGGGGCCAGATGGTAAGCCCTCCCGTATCGTAGTTATCTACACGACGGGGAGTCAGGCAACTATGGATGA
ACGAAATAGACAGATCGCTGAGATAGGTGCCTCACTGATTAAGCATTGGTAACTGTCAGACCAAGTTTAC
TCATATATACTTTAGATTGATTTAAAACTTCATTTTTAATTTAAAAGGATCTAGGTGAAGATCCTTTTTG
ATAATCTCATGACCAAAATCCCTTAACGTGAGTTTTCGTTCCACTGAGCGTCAGACCCCGTAGAAAAGAT
CAAAGGATCTTCTTGAGATCCTTTTTTTCTGCGCGTAATCTGCTGCTTGCAAACAAAAAAACCACCGCTA
CCAGCGGTGGTTTGTTTGCCGGATCAAGAGCTACCAACTCTTTTTCCGAAGGTAACTGGCTTCAGCAGAG
CGCAGATACCAAATACTGTCCTTCTAGTGTAGCCGTAGTTAGGCCACCACTTCAAGAACTCTGTAGCACC
GCCTACATACCTCGCTCTGCTAATCCTGTTACCAGTGGCTGCTGCCAGTGGCGATAAGTCGTGTCTTACC
GGGTTGGACTCAAGACGATAGTTACCGGATAAGGCGCAGCGGTCGGGCTGAACGGGGGGTTCGTGCACAC
AGCCCAGCTTGGAGCGAACGACCTACACCGAACTGAGATACCTACAGCGTGAGCTATGAGAAAGCGCCAC
GCTTCCCGAAGGGAGAAAGGCGGACAGGTATCCGGTAAGCGGCAGGGTCGGAACAGGAGAGCGCACGAGG
GAGCTTCCAGGGGGAAACGCCTGGTATCTTTATAGTCCTGTCGGGTTTCGCCACCTCTGACTTGAGCGTC
GATTTTTGTGATGCTCGTCAGGGGGGCGGAGCCTATGGAAAAACGCCAGCAACGCGGCCTTTTTACGGTT
CCTGGCCTTTTGCTGGCCTTTTGCTCACATGTTCTTTCCTGCGTTATCCCCTGATTCTGTGGATAACCGT
ATTACCGCCTTTGAGTGAGCTGATACCGCTCGCCGCAGCCGAACGACCGAGCGCAGCGAGTCAGTGAGCG
AGGAAGCGGAAGAGCGCCTGATGCGGTATTTTCTCCTTACGCATCTGTGCGGTATTTCACACCGCAATGG
TGCACTCTCAGTACAATCTGCTCTGATGCCGCATAGTTAAGCCAGTATACACTCCGCTATCGCTACGTGA
CTGGGTCATGGCTGCGCCCCGACACCCGCCAACACCCGCTGACGCGCCCTGACGGGCTTGTCTGCTCCCG
ACATCCGCTTACAGACAAGCTGTGACCGTCTCCGGGAGCTGCATGTGTCAGAGGTTTTCACCGTCATCAC
CGAAACGCGCGAGGCAGCTGCGGTAAAGCTCATCAGCGTGGTCGTGAAGCGATTCACAGATGTCTGCCTG
TTCATCCGCGTCCAGCTCGTTGAGTTTCTCCAGAAGCGTTAATGTCTGGCTTCTGATAAAGCGGGCCATG
TTAAGGGCGGTTTTTTCCTGTTTGGTCACTGATGCCTCCGTGTAAGGGGGATTTCTGTTCATGGGGGTAA
TGATACCGATGAAACGAGAGAGGATGCTCACGATACGGGTTACTGATGATGAACATGCCCGGTTACTGGA
ACGTTGTGAGGGTAAACAACTGGCGGTATGGATGCGGCGGGACCAGAGAAAAATCACTCAGGGTCAATGC
CAGCGCTTCGTTAATACAGATGTAGGTGTTCCACAGGGTAGCCAGCAGCATCCTGCGATGCAGATCCGGA
ACATAATGGTGCAGGGCGCTGACTTCCGCGTTTCCAGACTTTACGAAACACGGAAACCGAAGACCATTCA
TGTTGTTGCTCAGGTCGCAGACGTTTTGCAGCAGCAGTCGCTTCACGTTCGCTCGCGTATCGGTGATTCA
TTCTGCTAACCAGTAAGGCAACCCCGCCAGCCTAGCCGGGTCCTCAACGACAGGAGCACGATCATGCGCA
CCCGTGGCCAGGACCCAACGCTGCCCGAGATGCGCCGCGTGCGGCTGCTGGAGATGGCGGACGCGATGGA
TATGTTCTGCCAAGGGTTGGTTTGCGCATTCACAGTTCTCCGCAAGAATTGATTGGCTCCAATTCTTGGA
GTGGTGAATCCGTTAGCGAGGTGCCGCCGGCTTCCATTCAGGTCGAGGTGGCCCGGCTCCATGCACCGCG
ACGCAACGCGGGGAGGCAGACAAGGTATAGGGCGGCGCCTACAATCCATGCCAACCCGTTCCATGTGCTC
GCCGAGGCGGCATAAATCGCCGTGACGATCAGCGGTCCAATGATCGAAGTTAGGCTGGTAAGAGCCGCGA
GCGATCCTTGAAGCTGTCCCTGATGGTCGTCATCTACCTGCCTGGACAGCATGGCCTGCAACGCGGGCAT
CCCGATGCCGCCGGAAGCGAGAAGAATCATAATGGGGAAGGCCATCCAGCCTCGCGTCGCGAACGCCAGC
AAGACGTAGCCCAGCGCGTCGGCCGCCATGCCGGCGATAATGGCCTGCTTCTCGCCGAAACGTTTGGTGG
CGGGACCAGTGACGAAGGCTTGAGCGAGGGCGTGCAAGATTCCGAATACCGCAAGCGACAGGCCGATCAT
CGTCGCGCTCCAGCGAAAGCGGTCCTCGCCGAAAATGACCCAGAGCGCTGCCGGCACCTGTCCTACGAGT
TGCATGATAAAGAAGACAGTCATAAGTGCGGCGACGATAGTCATGCCCCGCGCCCACCGGAAGGAGCTGA
CTGGGTTGAAGGCTCTCAAGGGCATCGGTCGATCGACGCTCTCCCTTATGCGACTCCTGCATTAGGAAGC
AGCCCAGTAGTAGGTTGAGGCCGTTGAGCACCGCCGCCGCAAGGAATGGTGCATGCAAGGAGATGGCGCC
CAACAGTCCCCCGGCCACGGGGCCTGCCACCATACCCACGCCGAAACAAGCGCTCATGAGCCCGAAGTGG
CGAGCCCGATCTTCCCCATCGGTGATGTCGGCGATATAGGCGCCAGCAACCGCACCTGTGGCGCCGGTGA
TGCCGGCCACGATGCGTCCGGCGTAGAGGATCG
