>Addgene plasmid #184246 | ATX3-D1 | depositor partial sequence | sequence record 357021 | Ataxin-3 Josephin domain and UIM1 fused with His-Tag and TEV cleaveage seq
ATGTCGTACTACCATCACCATCACCATCACCTCGAAAACCTGTATTTTCAGGGCATGGAGTCCATCTTCC
ACGAGAAACAAGAAGGCTCACTTTGTGCTCAACATTGCCTGAATAACTTATTGCAAGGAGAATATTTTAG
CCCTGTGGAATTATCCTCAATTGCACATCAGCTGGATGAGGAGGAGAGGATGAGAATGGCAGAAGGAGGA
GTTACTAGTGAAGATTATCGCACGTTTTTACAGCAGCCTTCTGGAAATATGGATGACAGTGGTTTTTTCT
CTATTCAGGTTATAAGCAATGCCTTGAAAGTTTGGGGTTTAGAACTAATCCTGTTCAACAGTCCAGAGTA
TCAGAGGCTCAGGATCGATCCTATAAATGAAAGATCATTTATATGCAATTATAAGGAACACTGGTTTACA
GTTAGAAAATTAGGAAAACAGTGGTTTAACTTGAATTCTCTCTTGACGGGTCCAGAATTAATATCAGATA
CATATCTTGCACTTTTCTTGGCTCAATTACAACAGGAAGGTTATTCTATATTTGTCGTTAAGGGTGATCT
GCCAGATTGCGAAGCTGACCAACTCCTGCAGATGATTAGGGTCCAACAGATGCATCGACCAAAACTTATT
GGAGAAGAATTAGCACAACTAAAAGAGCAAAGAGTCCATAAAACAGACCTGGAACGAGTGTTAGAAGCAA
ATGATGGCTCAGGAATGTTAGACGAAGATGAGGAGGATTTGCAGAGGGCTCTGGCACTAAGTCGCCAAGA
AATTGACATGGAAGATGAGGAAGCAGATCTCCGCAGGGCTATTCAGCTAAGTATGCAAGGTAGCTCGAGA
TAG
